Addgene plasmid #133455: pET sfGFP(150TAG)
Purpose: expresses sfGFP with an unnatural amino acid at the 150th position in bacterial cells
Depositing lab: Yu-Hsuan Tsai. Depositing organization: Cardiff University. Publication: Transferability of N-terminal mutations of pyrrolysyl-tRNA synthetase in one species to that in another species on unnatural amino acid incorporation efficiency. Williams TL, Iskandar DJ, Nodling AR, Tan Y, Luk LYP, Tsai YH. Amino Acids. 2021 Jan;53(1):89-96. doi: 10.1007/s00726-020-02927-z. Epub 2020 Dec 17. PubMed 33331978.
Backbone
  Vector backbone: pET28a
  Vector type: Bacterial Expression
Growth in bacteria
  Bacterial resistance: Kanamycin, 50 μg/mL
  Growth temperature: 37°C
  Growth strain: DH5alpha
  Copy number: Low Copy
Gene/Insert
  Gene/Insert name: sfGFP
  Species: Synthetic
  Insert size (bp): 744
  Promoter: T7
  Tag / fusion protein: His
  Cloning method: Restriction Enzyme; 5′ cloning site NcoI (not destroyed); 3′ cloning site XhoI (not destroyed)
  Sequencing primers: 5′ CCGATTCTGGTGGAACTG; 3′ TAGGTCAGGGTGGTCAC
Terms and licenses: Academic/Nonprofit Terms; Industry Terms: Not Available to Industry
How to cite: pET sfGFP(150TAG) was a gift from Yu-Hsuan Tsai (Addgene plasmid # 133455 ; http://n2t.net/addgene:133455 ; RRID:Addgene_133455)
