[The description below was written by a language model from this plasmid's Addgene catalogue record and pLannotate feature annotations shown in this document.]
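Description:
pET sfGFP(150TAG) is a bacterial expression plasmid built on the pET28a backbone and used as a fluorescent reporter for amber stop codon suppression in E. coli. It is selected with kanamycin through an aminoglycoside phosphotransferase gene (KanR). It replicates from a pBR322-type ColE1 origin accompanied by the rop gene and bom site, consistent with its listing as low copy. An f1 origin is also present. The short tetracycline-resistance fragments, the partial AmpR promoter and the SET1 fragment flagged by automated annotation appear to be backbone remnants or incidental matches rather than functional parts.

The payload is a synthetic superfolder GFP coding sequence of about 744 bp, cloned between NcoI and XhoI. The annotation software labels it as the closely related oxGFP. Codon 150 has been replaced by a TAG amber codon. Expression is driven by a T7 promoter with an adjacent lac operator and the T7 gene 10 ribosome binding site, and ends at the T7 terminator. The plasmid-borne lacI gene supplies repressor, so transcription needs a host providing T7 RNA polymerase and is inducible with IPTG. A His tag lies downstream of the GFP sequence, so it is added only to full-length protein.

Without suppression, translation stops at position 150 and yields a truncated, non-fluorescent product. Full-length, fluorescent, His-tagged sfGFP is made only when an orthogonal aminoacyl-tRNA synthetase/tRNA pair, supplied separately, decodes the TAG codon with an unnatural amino acid. Fluorescence therefore reports incorporation efficiency, and the associated publication used this approach to compare pyrrolysyl-tRNA synthetase variants with N-terminal mutations.
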