Features (pLannotate 1.2.2; 19 found; start..end, strand, type, name):
      1..19      +  promoter       T7 promoter: promoter for bacteriophage T7 RNA polymerase
     20..44      +  protein_bind   lac operator: The lac repressor binds to the lac operator to inhibit transcription in E. coli. This inhibition can be relieved by adding lactose or isopropyl-β-D-thiogalactopyranoside (IPTG). lac repressor encoded by lacI
     59..81      +  RBS            RBS: efficient ribosome binding site from bacteriophage T7 gene 10 (Olins and Rangwala, 1989)
     88..804     +  CDS            oxGFP: oxGFP is a basic (constitutively fluorescent) green fluorescent protein published in 2015, derived from Aequorea victoria.
    840..857     +  CDS            9xHis (fragment): 9xHis affinity tag
    867..916     +  CDS            SET1 (fragment): solubility-enhancement tag derived from T7 phage gene 10B
    924..971     +  terminator     T7 terminator: transcription terminator for bacteriophage T7 RNA polymerase
   1008..1436    +  rep_origin     f1 ori (sequence partly withheld): f1 bacteriophage origin of replication; arrow indicates direction of (+) strand synthesis
   1489..1546    +  promoter       AmpR promoter (fragment): bla
   1555..2370    -  CDS            KanR: aminoglycoside phosphotransferase; aph(3')-Ia; confers resistance to kanamycin in bacteria or G418 (Geneticin®) in eukaryotes
   2492..3080    +  rep_origin     ori: high-copy-number ColE1/pMB1/pBR322/pUC origin of replication
   3266..3405    -  misc_feature   bom: basis of mobility region from pBR322
   3507..3698    -  CDS            rop: Rop protein, which maintains plasmids at low copy number; rop
   3715..4095    +  CDS            YPB1_ECOLX: Protein predicted: Swiss-Prot protein existence level 4. From Escherichia coli.
   4167..4458    -  CDS            TcR (fragment): tetracycline efflux protein; tet; confers resistance to tetracycline
   4473..4494    -  protein_bind   CAP binding site: CAP binding activates transcription in the presence of cAMP. E. coli catabolite activator protein
   4507..5592    -  CDS            lacI: lac repressor; lacI; The lac repressor binds to the lac operator to inhibit transcription in E. coli. This inhibition can be relieved by adding lactose or isopropyl-β-D-thiogalactopyranoside (IPTG).
   5593..5670    -  promoter       lacI promoter: lacI
   5678..5957    -  CDS            TcR (fragment): tetracycline efflux protein; tet; confers resistance to tetracycline
>Addgene plasmid #133455 | pET sfGFP(150TAG) | addgene full sequence | sequence record 261547 | Addgene NGS Result
TAATACGACTCACTATAGGGGAATTGTGAGCGGATAACAATTCCCCTCTAGAAATAATTTTGTTTAACTT
TAAGAAGGAGATATACCATGGTTAGCAAAGGTGAAGAACTGTTTACCGGCGTTGTGCCGATTCTGGTGGA
ACTGGATGGTGATGTGAATGGCCATAAATTTAGCGTTCGTGGCGAAGGCGAAGGTGATGCGACCAACGGT
AAACTGACCCTGAAATTTATTTGCACCACCGGTAAACTGCCGGTTCCGTGGCCGACCCTGGTGACCACCC
TGACCTATGGCGTTCAGTGCTTTAGCCGCTATCCGGATCATATGAAACGCCATGATTTCTTTAAAAGCGC
GATGCCGGAAGGCTATGTGCAGGAACGTACCATTAGCTTCAAAGATGATGGCACCTATAAAACCCGTGCG
GAAGTTAAATTTGAAGGCGATACCCTGGTGAACCGCATTGAACTGAAAGGTATTGATTTTAAAGAAGATG
GCAACATTCTGGGTCATAAACTGGAATATAATTTCAACAGCCATTAGGTGTATATTACCGCCGATAAACA
GAAAAATGGCATCAAAGCGAACTTTAAAATCCGTCACAACGTGGAAGATGGTAGCGTGCAGCTGGCGGAT
CATTATCAGCAGAATACCCCGATTGGTGATGGCCCGGTGCTGCTGCCGGATAATCATTATCTGAGCACCC
AGAGCGTTCTGAGCAAAGATCCGAATGAAAAACGTGATCATATGGTGCTGCTGGAATTTGTTACCGCCGC
GGGCATTACCCACGGTATGGATGAACTGTATAAAGGCAGCCACCATCATCATCACCATTAAAGCTCGAGC
ACCACCACCACCACCACTGAGATCCGGCTGCTAACAAAGCCCGAAAGGAAGCTGAGTTGGCTGCTGCCAC
CGCTGAGCAATAACTAGCATAACCCCTTGGGGCCTCTAAACGGGTCTTGAGGGGTTTTTTGCTGAAAGGA
GGAACTATATCCGGATTGGCGAATGGG
[124 nt withheld, positions 1008-1131]
C
[91 nt withheld, positions 1133-1223]
A
[49 nt withheld, positions 1225-1273]
CCTTTGACGTTGGAGTCCACGTTCTTT
[37 nt withheld, positions 1301-1337]
ACCCTATCTCGGTCTATTCTTTTGATTTATAAGGGATTTTGCCGATTTCGGCCTATTGGTTAAAAAATGA
GCTGATTTAACAAAAATTTAACGCGAATTTTAACAAAATATTAACGCTTACAATTTAGGTGGCACTTTTC
GGGGAAATGTGCGCGGAACCCCTATTTGTTTATTTTTCTAAATACATTCAAATATGTATCCGCTCATGAA
TTAATTCTTAGAAAAACTCATCGAGCATCAAATGAAACTGCAATTTATTCATATCAGGATTATCAATACC
ATATTTTTGAAAAAGCCGTTTCTGTAATGAAGGAGAAAACTCACCGAGGCAGTTCCATAGGATGGCAAGA
TCCTGGTATCGGTCTGCGATTCCGACTCGTCCAACATCAATACAACCTATTAATTTCCCCTCGTCAAAAA
TAAGGTTATCAAGTGAGAAATCACCATGAGTGACGACTGAATCCGGTGAGAATGGCAAAAGTTTATGCAT
TTCTTTCCAGACTTGTTCAACAGGCCAGCCATTACGCTCGTCATCAAAATCACTCGCATCAACCAAACCG
TTATTCATTCGTGATTGCGCCTGAGCGAGACGAAATACGCGATCGCTGTTAAAAGGACAATTACAAACAG
GAATCGAATGCAACCGGCGCAGGAACACTGCCAGCGCATCAACAATATTTTCACCTGAATCAGGATATTC
TTCTAATACCTGGAATGCTGTTTTCCCGGGGATCGCAGTGGTGAGTAACCATGCATCATCAGGAGTACGG
ATAAAATGCTTGATGGTCGGAAGAGGCATAAATTCCGTCAGCCAGTTTAGTCTGACCATCTCATCTGTAA
CATCATTGGCAACGCTACCTTTGCCATGTTTCAGAAACAACTCTGGCGCATCGGGCTTCCCATACAATCG
ATAGATTGTCGCACCTGATTGCCCGACATTATCGCGAGCCCATTTATACCCATATAAATCAGCATCCATG
TTGGAATTTAATCGCGGCCTAGAGCAAGACGTTTCCCGTTGAATATGGCTCATAACACCCCTTGTATTAC
TGTTTATGTAAGCAGACAGTTTTATTGTTCATGACCAAAATCCCTTAACGTGAGTTTTCGTTCCACTGAG
CGTCAGACCCCGTAGAAAAGATCAAAGGATCTTCTTGAGATCCTTTTTTTCTGCGCGTAATCTGCTGCTT
GCAAACAAAAAAACCACCGCTACCAGCGGTGGTTTGTTTGCCGGATCAAGAGCTACCAACTCTTTTTCCG
AAGGTAACTGGCTTCAGCAGAGCGCAGATACCAAATACTGTCCTTCTAGTGTAGCCGTAGTTAGGCCACC
ACTTCAAGAACTCTGTAGCACCGCCTACATACCTCGCTCTGCTAATCCTGTTACCAGTGGCTGCTGCCAG
TGGCGATAAGTCGTGTCTTACCGGGTTGGACTCAAGACGATAGTTACCGGATAAGGCGCAGCGGTCGGGC
TGAACGGGGGGTTCGTGCACACAGCCCAGCTTGGAGCGAACGACCTACACCGAACTGAGATACCTACAGC
GTGAGCTATGAGAAAGCGCCACGCTTCCCGAAGGGAGAAAGGCGGACAGGTATCCGGTAAGCGGCAGGGT
CGGAACAGGAGAGCGCACGAGGGAGCTTCCAGGGGGAAACGCCTGGTATCTTTATAGTCCTGTCGGGTTT
CGCCACCTCTGACTTGAGCGTCGATTTTTGTGATGCTCGTCAGGGGGGCGGAGCCTATGGAAAAACGCCA
GCAACGCGGCCTTTTTACGGTTCCTGGCCTTTTGCTGGCCTTTTGCTCACATGTTCTTTCCTGCGTTATC
CCCTGATTCTGTGGATAACCGTATTACCGCCTTTGAGTGAGCTGATACCGCTCGCCGCAGCCGAACGACC
GAGCGCAGCGAGTCAGTGAGCGAGGAAGCGGAAGAGCGCCTGATGCGGTATTTTCTCCTTACGCATCTGT
GCGGTATTTCACACCGCAATGGTGCACTCTCAGTACAATCTGCTCTGATGCCGCATAGTTAAGCCAGTAT
ACACTCCGCTATCGCTACGTGACTGGGTCATGGCTGCGCCCCGACACCCGCCAACACCCGCTGACGCGCC
CTGACGGGCTTGTCTGCTCCCGGCATCCGCTTACAGACAAGCTGTGACCGTCTCCGGGAGCTGCATGTGT
CAGAGGTTTTCACCGTCATCACCGAAACGCGCGAGGCAGCTGCGGTAAAGCTCATCAGCGTGGTCGTGAA
GCGATTCACAGATGTCTGCCTGTTCATCCGCGTCCAGCTCGTTGAGTTTCTCCAGAAGCGTTAATGTCTG
GCTTCTGATAAAGCGGGCCATGTTAAGGGCGGTTTTTTCCTGTTTGGTCACTGATGCCTCCGTGTAAGGG
GGATTTCTGTTCATGGGGGTAATGATACCGATGAAACGAGAGAGGATGCTCACGATACGGGTTACTGATG
ATGAACATGCCCGGTTACTGGAACGTTGTGAGGGTAAACAACTGGCGGTATGGATGCGGCGGGACCAGAG
AAAAATCACTCAGGGTCAATGCCAGCGCTTCGTTAATACAGATGTAGGTGTTCCACAGGGTAGCCAGCAG
CATCCTGCGATGCAGATCCGGAACATAATGGTGCAGGGCGCTGACTTCCGCGTTTCCAGACTTTACGAAA
CACGGAAACCGAAGACCATTCATGTTGTTGCTCAGGTCGCAGACGTTTTGCAGCAGCAGTCGCTTCACGT
TCGCTCGCGTATCGGTGATTCATTCTGCTAACCAGTAAGGCAACCCCGCCAGCCTAGCCGGGTCCTCAAC
GACAGGAGCACGATCATGCGCACCCGTGGGGCCGCCATGCCGGCGATAATGGCCTGCTTCTCGCCGAAAC
GTTTGGTGGCGGGACCAGTGACGAAGGCTTGAGCGAGGGCGTGCAAGATTCCGAATACCGCAAGCGACAG
GCCGATCATCGTCGCGCTCCAGCGAAAGCGGTCCTCGCCGAAAATGACCCAGAGCGCTGCCGGCACCTGT
CCTACGAGTTGCATGATAAAGAAGACAGTCATAAGTGCGGCGACGATAGTCATGCCCCGCGCCCACCGGA
AGGAGCTGACTGGGTTGAAGGCTCTCAAGGGCATCGGTCGAGATCCCGGTGCCTAATGAGTGAGCTAACT
TACATTAATTGCGTTGCGCTCACTGCCCGCTTTCCAGTCGGGAAACCTGTCGTGCCAGCTGCATTAATGA
ATCGGCCAACGCGCGGGGAGAGGCGGTTTGCGTATTGGGCGCCAGGGTGGTTTTTCTTTTCACCAGTGAG
ACGGGCAACAGCTGATTGCCCTTCACCGCCTGGCCCTGAGAGAGTTGCAGCACCTTTTAGGCACCGCTGG
TTTGCCCCAGCAGGCGAAAATCCTGTTTGATGGTGGTTAACGGCGGGATATAACATGAGCTGTCTTCGGT
ATCGTCGTATCCCACTACCGAGATATCCGCACCAACGCGCAGCCCGGACTCGGTAATGGCGCGCATTGCG
CCCAGCGCCATCTGATCGTTGGCAACCAGCATCGCAGTGGGAACGATGCCCTCATTCAGCATTTGCATGG
TTTGTTGAAAACCGGACATGGCACTCCAGTCGCCTTCCCGTTCCGCTATCGGCTGAATTTGATTGCGAGT
GAGATATTTATGCCAGCCAGCCAGACGCAGACGCGCCGAGACAGAACTTAATGGGCCCGCTAACAGCGCG
ATTTGCTGGTGACCCAATGCGACCAGATGCTCCACGCCCAGTCGCGTACCGTCTTCATGGGAGAAAATAA
TACTGTTGATGGGTGTCTGGTCAGAGACATCAAGAAATAACGCCGGAACATTAGTGCAGGCAGCTTCCAC
AGCAATGGCATCCTGGTCATCCAGCGGATAGTTAATGATCAGCCCACTGACGCGTTGCGCGAGAAGATTG
TGCACCGCCGCTTTACAGGCTTCGACGCCGCTTCGTTCTACCATCGACACCACCACGCTGGCACCCAGTT
GATCGGCGCGAGATTTAATCGCCGCGACAATTTGCGACGGCGCGTGCAGGGCCAGACTGGAGGTGGCAAC
GCCAATCAGCAACGACTGTTTGCCCGCCAGTTGTTGTGCCACGCGGTTGGGAATGTAATTCAGCTCCGCC
ATCGCCGCTTCCACTTTTTCCCGCGTTTTCGCAGAAACGTGGCTGGCCTGGTTCACCACGCGGGAAACGG
TCTGATAAGAGACACCGGCATACTCTGCGACATCGTATAACGTTACTGGTTTCACATTCACCACCCTGAA
TTGACTCTCTTCCGGGCGCTATCATGCCATACCGCGAAAGGTTTTGCGCCATTCGATGGTGTCCGGGATC
TCGACGCTCTCCCTTATGCGACTCCTGCATTAGGAAGCAGCCCAGTAGTAGGTTGAGGCCGTTGAGCACC
GCCGCCGCAAGGAATGGTGCATGCAAGGAGATGGCGCCCAACAGTCCCCCGGCCACGGGGCCTGCCACCA
TACCCACGCCGAAACAAGCGCTCATGAGCCCGAAGTGGCGAGCCCGATCTTCCCCATCGGTGATGTCGGC
GATATAGGCGCCAGCAACCGCACCTGTGGCGCCGGTGATGCCGGCCACGATGCGTCCGGCGTAGAGGATC
GAGATCTCGATCCCGCGAAAT
